LOCUS       Exported 8924 bp ds-DNA circular SYN 13-MAY-2021
DEFINITION  research of alternative isoforms of the protein dysferlin.
ACCESSION   .
VERSION     .
KEYWORDS    pUC57 DYSF, alt exon 1, 17, 40a
SOURCE      synthetic DNA construct
  ORGANISM  synthetic DNA construct
REFERENCE   1 (bases 1 to 8924)
  TITLE     Jain Foundation plasmids
REFERENCE   2 (bases 1 to 8924)
  AUTHORS   .
  TITLE     Direct Submission
  JOURNAL   Exported May 13, 2021 from SnapGene Server 1.1.58
            http://www.snapgene.com
FEATURES             Location/Qualifiers
     source          1..8924
                     /organism="synthetic DNA construct"
                     /mol_type="other DNA"
     primer_bind     24..46
                     /label=M13/pUC Forward
                     /note="In lacZ gene"
     primer_bind     38..55
                     /label=M13 Forward
                     /note="In lacZ gene. Also called M13-F20 or M13 (-21)
                     Forward"
     primer_bind     39..55
                     /label=M13 fwd
                     /note="common sequencing primer, one of multiple similar
                     variants"
     CDS             746..757
                     /codon_start=1
                     /product="Factor Xa recognition and cleavage site"
                     /label=Factor Xa site
                     /translation="IEGR"
     primer_bind     complement(6408..6424)
                     /label=M13 rev
                     /note="common sequencing primer, one of multiple similar
                     variants"
     primer_bind     complement(6408..6424)
                     /label=M13 Reverse
                     /note="In lacZ gene. Also called M13-rev"
     primer_bind     complement(6421..6443)
                     /label=M13/pUC Reverse
                     /note="In lacZ gene"
     protein_bind    6432..6448
                     /label=lac operator
                     /bound_moiety="lac repressor encoded by lacI"
                     /note="The lac repressor binds to the lac operator to
                     inhibit transcription in E. coli. This inhibition can be
                     relieved by adding lactose or
                     isopropyl-beta-D-thiogalactopyranoside (IPTG)."
     promoter        complement(6456..6486)
                     /label=lac promoter
                     /note="promoter for the E. coli lac operon"
     protein_bind    6501..6522
                     /label=CAP binding site
                     /bound_moiety="E. coli catabolite activator protein"
                     /note="CAP binding activates transcription in the presence
                     of cAMP."
     primer_bind     complement(6639..6656)
                     /label=L4440
                     /note="L4440 vector, forward primer"
     rep_origin      complement(6810..7398)
                     /direction=LEFT
                     /label=ori
                     /note="high-copy-number ColE1/pMB1/pBR322/pUC origin of
                     replication"
     primer_bind     complement(6890..6909)
                     /label=pBR322ori-F
                     /note="pBR322 origin, forward primer"
     CDS             complement(7569..8384)
                     /codon_start=1
                     /gene="aph(3')-Ia"
                     /product="aminoglycoside phosphotransferase"
                     /label=KanR
                     /note="confers resistance to kanamycin in bacteria or G418
                     (Geneticin(R)) in eukaryotes"
                     /translation="MSHIQRETSCSRPRLNSNMDADLYGYKWARDNVGQSGATIYRLYG
                     KPDAPELFLKHGKGSVANDVTDEMVRLNWLTEFMPLPTIKHFIRTPDDAWLLTTAIPGK
                     TAFQVLEEYPDSGENIVDALAVFLRRLHSIPVCNCPFNSDRVFRLAQAQSRMNNGLVDA
                     SDFDDERNGWPVEQVWKEMHKLLPFSPDSVVTHGDFSLDNLIFDEGKLIGCIDVGRVGI
                     ADRYQDLAILWNCLGEFSPSLQKRLFQKYGIDNPDMNKLQFHLMLDEFF"
     primer_bind     8292..8311
                     /label=Kan-R
                     /note="Kanamycin resistance gene, reverse primer"
     promoter        complement(8385..8489)
                     /gene="bla"
                     /label=AmpR promoter
     primer_bind     8557..8575
                     /label=pBRforEco
                     /note="pBR322 vectors, upsteam of EcoRI site, forward
                     primer"
     primer_bind     complement(8613..8635)
                     /label=pGEX 3'
                     /note="pGEX vectors, reverse primer"
     primer_bind     8735..8754
                     /label=pRS-marker
                     /note="pRS vectors, use to sequence yeast selectable
                     marker"
ORIGIN
        1 aagttgggta acgccagggt tttcccagtc acgacgttgt aaaacgacgg ccagtgaatt
       61 gacgcgtatg ctgagggtct tcatcctcta tgccgagaac gtccacacac ccgacaccga
      121 catcagcgat gcctactgct ccgcggtgtt tgcaggggtg aagaagagaa ccaaagtcat
      181 caagaacagc gtgaaccctg tatggaatga gggatttgaa tgggacctca agggcatccc
      241 cctggaccag ggctctgagc ttcatgtggt ggtcaaagac catgagacga tggggaggaa
      301 caggttcctg ggggaagcca aggtcccact ccgagaggtc ctcgccaccc ctagtctgtc
      361 cgccagcttc aatgcccccc tgctggacac caagaagcag cccacagggg cctcgctggt
      421 cctgcaggtg tcctacacac cgctgcctgg agctgtgccc ctgttcccgc cccctactcc
      481 tctggagccc tccccgactc tgcctgacct ggatgtagtg gcagacacag gaggagagga
      541 agacacagag gaccagggac tcactggaga tgaggcggag ccattcctgg atcaaagcgg
      601 aggcccgggg gctcccacca ccccaaggaa actaccttca cgtcctccgc cccactaccc
      661 cgggatcaaa agaaagcgaa gtgcgcctac atctagaaag ctgctgtcag acaaaccgca
      721 ggatttccag atcagggtcc aggtgatcga ggggcgccag ctgccggggg tgaacatcaa
      781 gcctgtggtc aaggttaccg ctgcagggca gaccaagcgg acgcggatcc acaagggaaa
      841 cagcccactc ttcaatgaga ctcttttctt caacttgttt gactctcctg gggagctgtt
      901 tgatgagccc atctttatca cggtggtaga ctctcgttct ctcaggacag atgctctcct
      961 cggggagttc cggatggacg tgggcaccat ttacagagag ccccggcacg cctatctcag
     1021 gaagtggctg ctgctctcag accctgatga cttctctgct ggggccagag gctacctgaa
     1081 aacaagcctt tgtgtgctgg ggcctgggga cgaagcgcct ctggagagaa aagacccctc
     1141 tgaagacaag gaggacattg aaagcaacct gctccggccc acaggcgtag ccctgcgagg
     1201 agcccacttc tgcctgaagg tcttccgggc cgaggacttg ccgcagatgg acgatgccgt
     1261 gatggacaac gtgaaacaga tctttggctt cgagagtaac aagaagaact tggtggaccc
     1321 ctttgtggag gtcagctttg cggggaaaat gctgtgcagc aagatcttgg agaagacggc
     1381 caaccctcag tggaaccaga acatcacact gcctgccatg tttccctcca tgtgcgaaaa
     1441 aatgaggatt cgtatcatag actgggaccg cctgactcac aatgacatcg tggctaccac
     1501 ctacctgagt atgtcgaaaa tctctgcccc tggaggagaa atagaagagg agcctgcagg
     1561 tgctgtcaag ccttcgaaag cctcagactt ggatgactac ctgggcttcc tccccacttt
     1621 tgggccctgc tacatcaacc tctatggcag tcccagagag ttcacaggct tcccagaccc
     1681 ctacacagag ctcaacacag gcaaggggga aggtgtggct tatcgtggcc ggcttctgct
     1741 ctccctggag accaagctgg tggagcacag tgaacagaag gtggaggacc ttcctgcgga
     1801 tgacatcctc cgggtggaga agtaccttag gaggcgcaag tactccctgt ttgcggcctt
     1861 ctactcagcc accatgctgc aggatgtgga tgacgccatc cagtttgagg tcagcatcgg
     1921 gaactacggg aacaagttcg acatgacctg cctgccgctg gcctccacca ctcagtacag
     1981 ccgtgcagtc tttgacgggt gccactacta ctacctaccc tggggtaacg tgaaacccgt
     2041 ggtggtgctg tcatcctact gggaggacat cagccataga atcgagactc agaaccagct
     2101 gcttgggatt gctgaccggc tggaagctgg cctggagcag gtccacctgg ccctgaaggc
     2161 gcagtgctcc acggaggacg tggactcgct ggtggctcag ctgacggatg agctcatcgc
     2221 aggctgcagc cagcctctgg gtgacatcca tgagacaccc tctgccaccc acctggacca
     2281 gtacctgtac cagctgcgca cccatcacct gagccaaatc actgaggctg ccctggccct
     2341 gaagctcggc cacagtgagc tccctgcagc tctggagcag gcggaggact ggctcctgcg
     2401 tctgcgtgcc ctggcagagg agccccagaa cagcctgccg gacatcgtca tctggatgct
     2461 gcagggagac aagcgtgtgg cataccagcg ggtgcctgcc caccaagtcc tcttctcccg
     2521 gcggggtgcc aactactgtg gcaagaattg tgggaagcta cagacaatct ttctgaaata
     2581 tccgatggag aaggtgcctg gcgcccggat gccagtgcag atacgggtca agctgtggtt
     2641 tgggctctct gtggatgaga aggagttcaa ccagtttgct gaggggaagc tgtctgtctt
     2701 tgctgaaacc tatgagaacg agactaagtt ggcccttgtt gggaactggg gcacaacggg
     2761 cctcacctac cccaagtttt ctgacgtcac gggcaagatc aagctaccca aggacagctt
     2821 ccgcccctcg gccggctgga cctgggctgg agattggttc gtgtgcccgg agaagactct
     2881 gctccatgac atggacgccg gtcacctgag cttcgtggaa gaggtgtttg agaaccagac
     2941 ccggcttccc ggaggccagt ggatctacat gagtgacaac tacaccgatg tgaacgggga
     3001 gaaggtgctt cccaaggatg acattgagtg cccactgggc tggaagtggg aagatgagga
     3061 atggtccaca gacctcaacc gggctgtcga tgagcaaggc tgggagtata gcatcaccat
     3121 ccccccggag cggaagccga agcactgggt ccctgctgag aagatgtact acacacaccg
     3181 acggcggcgc tgggtgcgcc tgcgcaggag ggatctcagc caaatggaag cactgaaaag
     3241 gcacaggcag gcggaggcgg agggcgaggg ctgggagtac gcctctcttt ttggctggaa
     3301 gttccacctc gagtaccgca agacagatgc cttccgccgc cgccgctggc gccgtcgcat
     3361 ggagccactg gagaagacgg ggcctgcagc tgtgtttgcc cttgaggggg ccctgggcgg
     3421 cgtgatggat gacaagagtg aagattccat gtccgtctcc accttgagct tcggtgtgaa
     3481 cagacccacg atttcctgca tattcgacta tgggaaccgc taccatctac gctgctacat
     3541 gtaccaggcc cgggacctgg ctgcgatgga caaggactct ttttctgatc cctatgccat
     3601 cgtctccttc ctgcaccaga gccagaagac ggtggtggtg aagaacaccc ttaaccccac
     3661 ctgggaccag acgctcatct tctacgagat cgagatcttt ggcgagccgg ccacagttgc
     3721 tgagcaaccg cccagcattg tggtggagct gtacgaccat gacacttatg gtgcagacga
     3781 gtttatgggt cgctgcatct gtcaaccgag tctggaacgg atgccacggc tggcctggtt
     3841 cccactgacg aggggcagcc agccgtcggg ggagctgctg gcctcttttg agctcatcca
     3901 gagagagaag ccggccatcc accatattcc tggttttgag gtgcaggaga catcaaggat
     3961 cctggatgag tctgaggaca cagacctgcc ctacccacca ccccagaggg aggccaacat
     4021 ctacatggtt cctcagaaca tcaagccagc gctccagcgt accgccatcg agatcctggc
     4081 atggggcctg cggaacatga agagttacca gctggccaac atctcctccc ccagcctcgt
     4141 ggtagagtgt gggggccaga cggtgcagtc ctgtgtcatc aggaacctcc ggaagaaccc
     4201 caactttgac atctgcaccc tcttcatgga agtgatgctg cccagggagg agctctactg
     4261 cccccccatc accgtcaagg tcatcgataa ccgccagttt ggccgccggc ctgtggtggg
     4321 ccagtgtacc atccgctccc tggagagctt cctgtgtgac ccctactcgg cggagagtcc
     4381 atccccacag ggtggcccag acgatgtgag cctactcagt cctggggaag acgtgctcat
     4441 cgacattgat gacaaggagc ccctcatccc catccagctt gcagacggtc tgtcgagctt
     4501 ggcccccact aacacggctt ctcctccatc cagtcctcat gaggaagagt tcatcgattg
     4561 gtggagcaaa ttctttgcct ccatagggga gagggaaaag tgcggctcct acctggagaa
     4621 ggattttgac accctgaagg tctatgacac acagctggag aatgtggagg cctttgaggg
     4681 cctgtctgac ttttgtaaca ccttcaagct gtaccggggc aagacgcagg aggagacaga
     4741 agatccatct gtgattggtg aatttaaggg cctcttcaaa atttatcccc tcccagaaga
     4801 cccagccatc cccatgcccc caagacagtt ccaccagctg gccgcccagg gaccccagga
     4861 gtgcttggtc cgtatctaca ttgtccgagc atttggcctg cagcccaagg accccaatgg
     4921 aaagtgtgat ccttacatca agatctccat agggaagaaa tcagtgagtg accaggataa
     4981 ctacatcccc tgcacgctgg agcccgtatt tggaaagatg ttcgagctga cctgcactct
     5041 gcctctggag aaggacctaa agatcactct ctatgactat gacctcctct ccaaggacga
     5101 aaagatcggt gagacggtcg tcgacctgga gaacaggctg ctgtccaagt ttggggctcg
     5161 ctgtggactc ccacagacct actgtgtctc tggaccgaac cagtggcggg accagctccg
     5221 cccctcccag ctcctccacc tcttctgcca gcagcataga gtcaaggcac ctgtgtaccg
     5281 gacagaccgt gtaatgtttc aggataaaga atattccatt gaagagatag aggctggcag
     5341 gatcccaaac ccacacctgg gcccagtgga ggagcgtctg gctctgcatg tgcttcagca
     5401 gcagggcctg gtcccggagc acgtggagtc acggcccctc tacagccccc tgcagccaga
     5461 catcgagcag gggaagctgc agatgtgggt cgacctattt ccgaaggccc tggggcggcc
     5521 tggacctccc ttcaacatca ccccacggag agccagaagg tttttcctgc gttgtattat
     5581 ctggaatacc agagatgtga tcctggatga cctgagcctc acgggggaga agatgagcga
     5641 catttatgtg aaaggttgga tgattggctt tgaagaacac aagcaaaaga cagacgtgca
     5701 ttatcgttcc ctgggaggtg aaggcaactt caactggagg ttcattttcc ccttcgacta
     5761 cctgccagct gagcaagtct gtaccattgc caagaaggat gccttctgga ggctggacaa
     5821 gactgagagc aaaatcccag cacgagtggt gttccagatc tgggacaatg acaagttctc
     5881 ctttgatgat tttctgggct ccctgcagct cgatctcaac cgcatgccca agccagccaa
     5941 gacagccaag aagtgctcct tggaccagct ggatgatgct ttccacccag aatggtttgt
     6001 gtcccttttt gagcagaaaa cagtgaaggg ctggtggccc tgtgtagcag aagagggtga
     6061 gaagaaaata ctggcgggca agctggaaat gaccttggag attgtagcag agagtgagca
     6121 tgaggagcgg cctgctggcc agggccggga tgagcccaac atgaacccta agcttgagga
     6181 cccaaggcgc cccgacacct ccttcctgtg gtttacctcc ccatacaaga ccatgaagtt
     6241 catcctgtgg cggcgtttcc ggtgggccat catcctcttc atcatcctct tcatcctgct
     6301 gctgttcctg gccatcttca tctacgcctt cccgaactat gctgccatga agctggtgaa
     6361 gcccttcagc tgaatcccaa tggcgcgccg agcttggctc gagcatggtc atagctgttt
     6421 cctgtgtgaa attgttatcc gctcacaatt ccacacaaca tacgagccgg aagcataaag
     6481 tgtaaagcct ggggtgccta atgagtgagc taactcacat taattgcgtt gcgctcactg
     6541 cccgctttcc agtcgggaaa cctgtcgtgc cagctgcatt aatgaatcgg ccaacgcgcg
     6601 gggagaggcg gtttgcgtat tgggcgctct tccgcttcct cgctcactga ctcgctgcgc
     6661 tcggtcgttc ggctgcggcg agcggtatca gctcactcaa aggcggtaat acggttatcc
     6721 acagaatcag gggataacgc aggaaagaac atgtgagcaa aaggccagca aaaggccagg
     6781 aaccgtaaaa aggccgcgtt gctggcgttt ttccataggc tccgcccccc tgacgagcat
     6841 cacaaaaatc gacgctcaag tcagaggtgg cgaaacccga caggactata aagataccag
     6901 gcgtttcccc ctggaagctc cctcgtgcgc tctcctgttc cgaccctgcc gcttaccgga
     6961 tacctgtccg cctttctccc ttcgggaagc gtggcgcttt ctcatagctc acgctgtagg
     7021 tatctcagtt cggtgtaggt cgttcgctcc aagctgggct gtgtgcacga accccccgtt
     7081 cagcccgacc gctgcgcctt atccggtaac tatcgtcttg agtccaaccc ggtaagacac
     7141 gacttatcgc cactggcagc agccactggt aacaggatta gcagagcgag gtatgtaggc
     7201 ggtgctacag agttcttgaa gtggtggcct aactacggct acactagaag aacagtattt
     7261 ggtatctgcg ctctgctgaa gccagttacc ttcggaaaaa gagttggtag ctcttgatcc
     7321 ggcaaacaaa ccaccgctgg tagcggtggt ttttttgttt gcaagcagca gattacgcgc
     7381 agaaaaaaag gatctcaaga agatcctttg atcttttcta cggggtctga cgctcagtgg
     7441 aacgaaaact cacgttaagg gattttggtc atgagattat caaaaaggat cttcacctag
     7501 atccttttaa attaaaaatg aagttttaaa tcaatctaaa gtatatatga gtaaacttgg
     7561 tctgacagtt agaaaaactc atcgagcatc aaatgaaact gcaatttatt catatcagga
     7621 ttatcaatac catatttttg aaaaagccgt ttctgtaatg aaggagaaaa ctcaccgagg
     7681 cagttccata ggatggcaag atcctggtat cggtctgcga ttccgactcg tccaacatca
     7741 atacaaccta ttaatttccc ctcgtcaaaa ataaggttat caagtgagaa atcaccatga
     7801 gtgacgactg aatccggtga gaatggcaaa agtttatgca tttctttcca gacttgttca
     7861 acaggccagc cattacgctc gtcatcaaaa tcactcgcat caaccaaacc gttattcatt
     7921 cgtgattgcg cctgagcgag acgaaatacg cgatcgctgt taaaaggaca attacaaaca
     7981 ggaatcgaat gcaaccggcg caggaacact gccagcgcat caacaatatt ttcacctgaa
     8041 tcaggatatt cttctaatac ctggaatgct gttttcccag ggatcgcagt ggtgagtaac
     8101 catgcatcat caggagtacg gataaaatgc ttgatggtcg gaagaggcat aaattccgtc
     8161 agccagttta gtctgaccat ctcatctgta acatcattgg caacgctacc tttgccatgt
     8221 ttcagaaaca actctggcgc atcgggcttc ccatacaatc gatagattgt cgcacctgat
     8281 tgcccgacat tatcgcgagc ccatttatac ccatataaat cagcatccat gttggaattt
     8341 aatcgcggcc tagagcaaga cgtttcccgt tgaatatggc tcatactctt cctttttcaa
     8401 tattattgaa gcatttatca gggttattgt ctcatgagcg gatacatatt tgaatgtatt
     8461 tagaaaaata aacaaatagg ggttccgcgc acatttcccc gaaaagtgcc acctgacgtc
     8521 taagaaacca ttattatcat gacattaacc tataaaaata ggcgtatcac gaggcccttt
     8581 cgtctcgcgc gtttcggtga tgacggtgaa aacctctgac acatgcagct cccggagacg
     8641 gtcacagctt gtctgtaagc ggatgccggg agcagacaag cccgtcaggg cgcgtcagcg
     8701 ggtgttggcg ggtgtcgggg ctggcttaac tatgcggcat cagagcagat tgtactgaga
     8761 gtgcaccata tgcggtgtga aataccgcac agatgcgtaa ggagaaaata ccgcatcagg
     8821 cgccattcgc cattcaggct gcgcaactgt tgggaagggc gatcggtgcg ggcctcttcg
     8881 ctattacgcc agctggcgaa agggggatgt gctgcaaggc gatt
//
