[The description below was written by a language model from this plasmid's Addgene catalogue record and the feature table of its GenBank file.]
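Description:
pUC57 DYSF, alt exon 1, 17, 40a is an 8,924 bp high-copy bacterial plasmid built on the pUC57 Kan backbone. It carries a human dysferlin (DYSF) coding insert representing one particular splice isoform. It replicates in E. coli from the ColE1/pUC-type origin. Selection is with kanamycin through the aph(3')-Ia aminoglycoside phosphotransferase gene, which is transcribed here from the bla (AmpR) promoter.

The insert is not annotated as a feature in the sequence record. By position, it must lie in the roughly 6.3 kb stretch between the M13 forward and M13 reverse primer sites of the lacZ multiple cloning region, and those primers can be used to sequence into it from either end. The depositor's naming scheme explains the isoform. Dysferlin transcripts begin with either exon 1 or an alternative first exon, and the name states which one is present. Exons 5a, 17 and 40a are optional and are named only when included. All other exons are constitutive and present in every construct of the series. This plasmid therefore contains the first exon named in its title plus exons 17 and 40a, and it lacks exon 5a. A short Factor Xa recognition motif is annotated within the insert region, which is probably a coincidental sequence match rather than an engineered cleavage site.

Although catalogued as a bacterial expression vector, the only promoter near the insert is the backbone's lac promoter, with its operator and CAP binding site. No eukaryotic promoter, tag or reporter is annotated. The plasmid therefore looks most like a cloning or storage template, from which the isoform could be subcloned for research on alternative dysferlin isoforms. DYSF is the gene associated with LGMD2B/LGMDR2 and Miyoshi myopathy. The cloning method is not recorded.
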