Addgene plasmid #87891: pUC57 DYSF, alt exon 1, 17, 40a
Purpose: research of alternative isoforms of the protein dysferlin
Depositing lab: Jain Foundation.
Backbone
  Vector backbone: pUC57 Kan
  Vector type: Bacterial Expression
Growth in bacteria
  Bacterial resistance: Kanamycin, 50 μg/mL
  Growth temperature: 37°C
  Growth strain: DH5alpha
  Copy number: High Copy
Gene/Insert
  Gene/Insert name: DYSF, alt exon 1, 17, 40a
  Species: H. sapiens (human)
  Mutation: alternative isoforms, see comments
  Entrez Gene: DYSF (a.k.a. FER1L1, LGMD2B, LGMDR2, MMD1)
  Cloning method: Unknown
Terms and licenses: Academic/Nonprofit Terms; Industry Terms: Not Available to Industry
Depositor comments: There are alternative isoforms of the dysferlin protein. The insert contained in this plasmid is described as such: 1. Dysferlin can utilize exon 1 or alternative exon 1a to build a full protein. Therefore, which exon 1 has been included in the construct is noted. 2. Exons 5a, 17 and 40a are optional exons, so if the exon is listed, it is included in the name. 3. The remainder of the exons are not optional, and are included in all constructs.
How to cite: pUC57 DYSF, alt exon 1, 17, 40a was a gift from Jain Foundation (Addgene plasmid # 87891 ; http://n2t.net/addgene:87891 ; RRID:Addgene_87891)
