>Addgene plasmid #87891 | pUC57 DYSF, alt exon 1, 17, 40a | depositor partial sequence | sequence record 171354 | pUC57 DYSF, alt exon 1, 17, 40a sequence 6306 bps
ATGCTGAGGGTCTTCATCCTCTATGCCGAGAACGTCCACACACCCGACACCGACATCAGCGATGCCTACT
GCTCCGCGGTGTTTGCAGGGGTGAAGAAGAGAACCAAAGTCATCAAGAACAGCGTGAACCCTGTATGGAA
TGAGGGATTTGAATGGGACCTCAAGGGCATCCCCCTGGACCAGGGCTCTGAGCTTCATGTGGTGGTCAAA
GACCATGAGACGATGGGGAGGAACAGGTTCCTGGGGGAAGCCAAGGTCCCACTCCGAGAGGTCCTCGCCA
CCCCTAGTCTGTCCGCCAGCTTCAATGCCCCCCTGCTGGACACCAAGAAGCAGCCCACAGGGGCCTCGCT
GGTCCTGCAGGTGTCCTACACACCGCTGCCTGGAGCTGTGCCCCTGTTCCCGCCCCCTACTCCTCTGGAG
CCCTCCCCGACTCTGCCTGACCTGGATGTAGTGGCAGACACAGGAGGAGAGGAAGACACAGAGGACCAGG
GACTCACTGGAGATGAGGCGGAGCCATTCCTGGATCAAAGCGGAGGCCCGGGGGCTCCCACCACCCCAAG
GAAACTACCTTCACGTCCTCCGCCCCACTACCCCGGGATCAAAAGAAAGCGAAGTGCGCCTACATCTAGA
AAGCTGCTGTCAGACAAACCGCAGGATTTCCAGATCAGGGTCCAGGTGATCGAGGGGCGCCAGCTGCCGG
GGGTGAACATCAAGCCTGTGGTCAAGGTTACCGCTGCAGGGCAGACCAAGCGGACGCGGATCCACAAGGG
AAACAGCCCACTCTTCAATGAGACTCTTTTCTTCAACTTGTTTGACTCTCCTGGGGAGCTGTTTGATGAG
CCCATCTTTATCACGGTGGTAGACTCTCGTTCTCTCAGGACAGATGCTCTCCTCGGGGAGTTCCGGATGG
ACGTGGGCACCATTTACAGAGAGCCCCGGCACGCCTATCTCAGGAAGTGGCTGCTGCTCTCAGACCCTGA
TGACTTCTCTGCTGGGGCCAGAGGCTACCTGAAAACAAGCCTTTGTGTGCTGGGGCCTGGGGACGAAGCG
CCTCTGGAGAGAAAAGACCCCTCTGAAGACAAGGAGGACATTGAAAGCAACCTGCTCCGGCCCACAGGCG
TAGCCCTGCGAGGAGCCCACTTCTGCCTGAAGGTCTTCCGGGCCGAGGACTTGCCGCAGATGGACGATGC
CGTGATGGACAACGTGAAACAGATCTTTGGCTTCGAGAGTAACAAGAAGAACTTGGTGGACCCCTTTGTG
GAGGTCAGCTTTGCGGGGAAAATGCTGTGCAGCAAGATCTTGGAGAAGACGGCCAACCCTCAGTGGAACC
AGAACATCACACTGCCTGCCATGTTTCCCTCCATGTGCGAAAAAATGAGGATTCGTATCATAGACTGGGA
CCGCCTGACTCACAATGACATCGTGGCTACCACCTACCTGAGTATGTCGAAAATCTCTGCCCCTGGAGGA
GAAATAGAAGAGGAGCCTGCAGGTGCTGTCAAGCCTTCGAAAGCCTCAGACTTGGATGACTACCTGGGCT
TCCTCCCCACTTTTGGGCCCTGCTACATCAACCTCTATGGCAGTCCCAGAGAGTTCACAGGCTTCCCAGA
CCCCTACACAGAGCTCAACACAGGCAAGGGGGAAGGTGTGGCTTATCGTGGCCGGCTTCTGCTCTCCCTG
GAGACCAAGCTGGTGGAGCACAGTGAACAGAAGGTGGAGGACCTTCCTGCGGATGACATCCTCCGGGTGG
AGAAGTACCTTAGGAGGCGCAAGTACTCCCTGTTTGCGGCCTTCTACTCAGCCACCATGCTGCAGGATGT
GGATGACGCCATCCAGTTTGAGGTCAGCATCGGGAACTACGGGAACAAGTTCGACATGACCTGCCTGCCG
CTGGCCTCCACCACTCAGTACAGCCGTGCAGTCTTTGACGGGTGCCACTACTACTACCTACCCTGGGGTA
ACGTGAAACCCGTGGTGGTGCTGTCATCCTACTGGGAGGACATCAGCCATAGAATCGAGACTCAGAACCA
GCTGCTTGGGATTGCTGACCGGCTGGAAGCTGGCCTGGAGCAGGTCCACCTGGCCCTGAAGGCGCAGTGC
TCCACGGAGGACGTGGACTCGCTGGTGGCTCAGCTGACGGATGAGCTCATCGCAGGCTGCAGCCAGCCTC
TGGGTGACATCCATGAGACACCCTCTGCCACCCACCTGGACCAGTACCTGTACCAGCTGCGCACCCATCA
CCTGAGCCAAATCACTGAGGCTGCCCTGGCCCTGAAGCTCGGCCACAGTGAGCTCCCTGCAGCTCTGGAG
CAGGCGGAGGACTGGCTCCTGCGTCTGCGTGCCCTGGCAGAGGAGCCCCAGAACAGCCTGCCGGACATCG
TCATCTGGATGCTGCAGGGAGACAAGCGTGTGGCATACCAGCGGGTGCCTGCCCACCAAGTCCTCTTCTC
CCGGCGGGGTGCCAACTACTGTGGCAAGAATTGTGGGAAGCTACAGACAATCTTTCTGAAATATCCGATG
GAGAAGGTGCCTGGCGCCCGGATGCCAGTGCAGATACGGGTCAAGCTGTGGTTTGGGCTCTCTGTGGATG
AGAAGGAGTTCAACCAGTTTGCTGAGGGGAAGCTGTCTGTCTTTGCTGAAACCTATGAGAACGAGACTAA
GTTGGCCCTTGTTGGGAACTGGGGCACAACGGGCCTCACCTACCCCAAGTTTTCTGACGTCACGGGCAAG
ATCAAGCTACCCAAGGACAGCTTCCGCCCCTCGGCCGGCTGGACCTGGGCTGGAGATTGGTTCGTGTGCC
CGGAGAAGACTCTGCTCCATGACATGGACGCCGGTCACCTGAGCTTCGTGGAAGAGGTGTTTGAGAACCA
GACCCGGCTTCCCGGAGGCCAGTGGATCTACATGAGTGACAACTACACCGATGTGAACGGGGAGAAGGTG
CTTCCCAAGGATGACATTGAGTGCCCACTGGGCTGGAAGTGGGAAGATGAGGAATGGTCCACAGACCTCA
ACCGGGCTGTCGATGAGCAAGGCTGGGAGTATAGCATCACCATCCCCCCGGAGCGGAAGCCGAAGCACTG
GGTCCCTGCTGAGAAGATGTACTACACACACCGACGGCGGCGCTGGGTGCGCCTGCGCAGGAGGGATCTC
AGCCAAATGGAAGCACTGAAAAGGCACAGGCAGGCGGAGGCGGAGGGCGAGGGCTGGGAGTACGCCTCTC
TTTTTGGCTGGAAGTTCCACCTCGAGTACCGCAAGACAGATGCCTTCCGCCGCCGCCGCTGGCGCCGTCG
CATGGAGCCACTGGAGAAGACGGGGCCTGCAGCTGTGTTTGCCCTTGAGGGGGCCCTGGGCGGCGTGATG
GATGACAAGAGTGAAGATTCCATGTCCGTCTCCACCTTGAGCTTCGGTGTGAACAGACCCACGATTTCCT
GCATATTCGACTATGGGAACCGCTACCATCTACGCTGCTACATGTACCAGGCCCGGGACCTGGCTGCGAT
GGACAAGGACTCTTTTTCTGATCCCTATGCCATCGTCTCCTTCCTGCACCAGAGCCAGAAGACGGTGGTG
GTGAAGAACACCCTTAACCCCACCTGGGACCAGACGCTCATCTTCTACGAGATCGAGATCTTTGGCGAGC
CGGCCACAGTTGCTGAGCAACCGCCCAGCATTGTGGTGGAGCTGTACGACCATGACACTTATGGTGCAGA
CGAGTTTATGGGTCGCTGCATCTGTCAACCGAGTCTGGAACGGATGCCACGGCTGGCCTGGTTCCCACTG
ACGAGGGGCAGCCAGCCGTCGGGGGAGCTGCTGGCCTCTTTTGAGCTCATCCAGAGAGAGAAGCCGGCCA
TCCACCATATTCCTGGTTTTGAGGTGCAGGAGACATCAAGGATCCTGGATGAGTCTGAGGACACAGACCT
GCCCTACCCACCACCCCAGAGGGAGGCCAACATCTACATGGTTCCTCAGAACATCAAGCCAGCGCTCCAG
CGTACCGCCATCGAGATCCTGGCATGGGGCCTGCGGAACATGAAGAGTTACCAGCTGGCCAACATCTCCT
CCCCCAGCCTCGTGGTAGAGTGTGGGGGCCAGACGGTGCAGTCCTGTGTCATCAGGAACCTCCGGAAGAA
CCCCAACTTTGACATCTGCACCCTCTTCATGGAAGTGATGCTGCCCAGGGAGGAGCTCTACTGCCCCCCC
ATCACCGTCAAGGTCATCGATAACCGCCAGTTTGGCCGCCGGCCTGTGGTGGGCCAGTGTACCATCCGCT
CCCTGGAGAGCTTCCTGTGTGACCCCTACTCGGCGGAGAGTCCATCCCCACAGGGTGGCCCAGACGATGT
GAGCCTACTCAGTCCTGGGGAAGACGTGCTCATCGACATTGATGACAAGGAGCCCCTCATCCCCATCCAG
CTTGCAGACGGTCTGTCGAGCTTGGCCCCCACTAACACGGCTTCTCCTCCATCCAGTCCTCATGAGGAAG
AGTTCATCGATTGGTGGAGCAAATTCTTTGCCTCCATAGGGGAGAGGGAAAAGTGCGGCTCCTACCTGGA
GAAGGATTTTGACACCCTGAAGGTCTATGACACACAGCTGGAGAATGTGGAGGCCTTTGAGGGCCTGTCT
GACTTTTGTAACACCTTCAAGCTGTACCGGGGCAAGACGCAGGAGGAGACAGAAGATCCATCTGTGATTG
GTGAATTTAAGGGCCTCTTCAAAATTTATCCCCTCCCAGAAGACCCAGCCATCCCCATGCCCCCAAGACA
GTTCCACCAGCTGGCCGCCCAGGGACCCCAGGAGTGCTTGGTCCGTATCTACATTGTCCGAGCATTTGGC
CTGCAGCCCAAGGACCCCAATGGAAAGTGTGATCCTTACATCAAGATCTCCATAGGGAAGAAATCAGTGA
GTGACCAGGATAACTACATCCCCTGCACGCTGGAGCCCGTATTTGGAAAGATGTTCGAGCTGACCTGCAC
TCTGCCTCTGGAGAAGGACCTAAAGATCACTCTCTATGACTATGACCTCCTCTCCAAGGACGAAAAGATC
GGTGAGACGGTCGTCGACCTGGAGAACAGGCTGCTGTCCAAGTTTGGGGCTCGCTGTGGACTCCCACAGA
CCTACTGTGTCTCTGGACCGAACCAGTGGCGGGACCAGCTCCGCCCCTCCCAGCTCCTCCACCTCTTCTG
CCAGCAGCATAGAGTCAAGGCACCTGTGTACCGGACAGACCGTGTAATGTTTCAGGATAAAGAATATTCC
ATTGAAGAGATAGAGGCTGGCAGGATCCCAAACCCACACCTGGGCCCAGTGGAGGAGCGTCTGGCTCTGC
ATGTGCTTCAGCAGCAGGGCCTGGTCCCGGAGCACGTGGAGTCACGGCCCCTCTACAGCCCCCTGCAGCC
AGACATCGAGCAGGGGAAGCTGCAGATGTGGGTCGACCTATTTCCGAAGGCCCTGGGGCGGCCTGGACCT
CCCTTCAACATCACCCCACGGAGAGCCAGAAGGTTTTTCCTGCGTTGTATTATCTGGAATACCAGAGATG
TGATCCTGGATGACCTGAGCCTCACGGGGGAGAAGATGAGCGACATTTATGTGAAAGGTTGGATGATTGG
CTTTGAAGAACACAAGCAAAAGACAGACGTGCATTATCGTTCCCTGGGAGGTGAAGGCAACTTCAACTGG
AGGTTCATTTTCCCCTTCGACTACCTGCCAGCTGAGCAAGTCTGTACCATTGCCAAGAAGGATGCCTTCT
GGAGGCTGGACAAGACTGAGAGCAAAATCCCAGCACGAGTGGTGTTCCAGATCTGGGACAATGACAAGTT
CTCCTTTGATGATTTTCTGGGCTCCCTGCAGCTCGATCTCAACCGCATGCCCAAGCCAGCCAAGACAGCC
AAGAAGTGCTCCTTGGACCAGCTGGATGATGCTTTCCACCCAGAATGGTTTGTGTCCCTTTTTGAGCAGA
AAACAGTGAAGGGCTGGTGGCCCTGTGTAGCAGAAGAGGGTGAGAAGAAAATACTGGCGGGCAAGCTGGA
AATGACCTTGGAGATTGTAGCAGAGAGTGAGCATGAGGAGCGGCCTGCTGGCCAGGGCCGGGATGAGCCC
AACATGAACCCTAAGCTTGAGGACCCAAGGCGCCCCGACACCTCCTTCCTGTGGTTTACCTCCCCATACA
AGACCATGAAGTTCATCCTGTGGCGGCGTTTCCGGTGGGCCATCATCCTCTTCATCATCCTCTTCATCCT
GCTGCTGTTCCTGGCCATCTTCATCTACGCCTTCCCGAACTATGCTGCCATGAAGCTGGTGAAGCCCTTC
AGCTGA
